Addgene plasmid #235695: pGL3-Myc-rDMRdeltaTEAD
Purpose: Measure the activity of the reduced differentially methylated region (rDMR) of Myc lacking Tead-binding motif with luciferase assay
Depositing lab: Duojia Pan. Depositing organization: University of Texas Southwestern Medical Center. Publication: YAP induces an oncogenic transcriptional program through TET1-mediated epigenetic remodeling in liver growth and tumorigenesis. Wu BK, Mei SC, Chen EH, Zheng Y, Pan D. Nat Genet. 2022 Aug;54(8):1202-1213. doi: 10.1038/s41588-022-01119-7. Epub 2022 Jul 14. PubMed 35835915.
Backbone
  Vector backbone: pGL3-Promoter
  Vector type: Luciferase
Growth in bacteria
  Bacterial resistance: Ampicillin, 100 μg/mL
  Growth temperature: 37°C
  Growth strain: DH5alpha
  Copy number: High Copy
Gene/Insert
  Gene/Insert name: Myc
  Species: M. musculus (mouse)
  Entrez Gene: Myc (a.k.a. Myc2, Niard, Nird, bHLHe39)
  Cloning method: Gibson Cloning
Terms and licenses: Academic/Nonprofit Terms; Industry Terms: Not Available to Industry
How to cite: pGL3-Myc-rDMRdeltaTEAD was a gift from Duojia Pan (Addgene plasmid # 235695 ; http://n2t.net/addgene:235695 ; RRID:Addgene_235695)
