[The description below was written by a language model from this plasmid's Addgene catalogue record and pLannotate feature annotations shown in this document.]
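Description:
pGL3-Myc-rDMRdeltaTEAD is a firefly luciferase reporter plasmid built on the pGL3-Promoter backbone and intended for transient transfection assays of cis-regulatory activity. It is propagated in E. coli as a high-copy plasmid through a ColE1/pUC-type origin and selected with ampicillin via the β-lactamase gene and its native promoter. An f1 phage origin is also present. The short annotated fragments of TcR, lacZα and SV40 large T antigen are backbone remnants rather than functional genes.

The reporter unit consists of the SV40 early promoter driving the enhanced luc+ firefly luciferase coding sequence, which spans the numbering origin of the circular record and is terminated by the SV40 polyadenylation signal. In pGL3-Promoter the SV40 promoter gives only basal expression because the vector lacks an enhancer, so sequences cloned upstream can be scored for enhancer-like activity. Here a segment of the mouse Myc locus, inserted by Gibson assembly, sits immediately upstream of the SV40 promoter. The annotation software labels it as Myc and Mycb coding fragments, reflecting sequence similarity to Myc exonic DNA, but in this context it serves as a regulatory test fragment, not an expressed protein. Upstream of the insert, a synthetic poly(A) signal and the human α2-globin transcriptional pause site block read-through transcription from the backbone that would otherwise raise background signal.

According to the record, the insert is the reduced differentially methylated region (rDMR) of Myc with its TEAD-binding motif deleted. The plasmid is used in luciferase assays to measure the activity of this region without that motif. The exact boundaries of the deletion are not stated in the record.
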