Features (pLannotate 1.2.2; 14 found; start..end, strand, type, name):
    535..656     -  polyA_signal   SV40 poly(A) signal: SV40 polyadenylation signal
    679..747     -  CDS            large T antigen (fragment): large T antigen from SV40 (simian virus 40)
    763..895     +  CDS            TcR (fragment): tetracycline efflux protein; tet; confers resistance to tetracycline
   1075..1663    -  rep_origin     ori: high-copy-number ColE1/pMB1/pBR322/pUC origin of replication
   1834..2694    -  CDS            AmpR: β-lactamase; bla; confers resistance to ampicillin, carbenicillin, and related antibiotics
   2695..2799    -  promoter       AmpR promoter: bla
   2826..3254    +  rep_origin     f1 ori (sequence partly withheld): f1 bacteriophage origin of replication; arrow indicates direction of (+) strand synthesis
   3286..3353    -  CDS            lacZα (fragment): LacZα fragment of β-galactosidase; lacZ fragment
   3412..3460    +  polyA_signal   poly(A) signal: synthetic polyadenylation signal
   3474..3565    +  misc_feature   pause site: RNA polymerase II transcriptional pause signal from the human α2 globin gene
   3671..3733    +  CDS            Myc (fragment): MYC_MOUSE - Experimental evidence at protein level: Swiss-Prot protein existence level 1. Transcription factor that binds DNA in a non-specific manner, yet also specifically recognizes the core sequence 5'-CAC[GA]TG-3'. Activates the transcription of growth-related genes. Binds to the VEGFA promoter, promoting VEGFA production and subsequent sprouting angiogenesis. Regulator of somatic reprogramming, controls self-renewal of embryonic stem cells. Functions with TAF6L to activate target gene expression through RNA polymerase II pause release (PubMed:31005419). From Mus musculus (Mouse).
   3733..4161    +  CDS            Mycb (fragment): MYCB_MOUSE - Also known as Bmyc. Experimental evidence at protein level: Swiss-Prot protein existence level 1. Seems to act as an inhibitor of cellular proliferation. From Mus musculus (Mouse).
   4259..4455    +  promoter       SV40 promoter: SV40 early promoter
   4491..494     +  CDS            luciferase (across the origin): firefly luciferase; luc+; enhanced luc+ version of the luciferase gene
>Addgene plasmid #235695 | pGL3-Myc-rDMRdeltaTEAD | addgene full sequence | sequence record 470263 | Addgene NGS Result
GAGGCGAACTGTGTGTGAGAGGTCCTATGATTATGTCCGGTTATGTAAACAATCCGGAAGCGACCAACGC
CTTGATTGACAAGGATGGATGGCTACATTCTGGAGACATAGCTTACTGGGACGAAGACGAACACTTCTTC
ATCGTTGACCGCCTGAAGTCTCTGATTAAGTACAAAGGCTATCAGGTGGCTCCCGCTGAATTGGAATCCA
TCTTGCTCCAACACCCCAACATCTTCGACGCAGGTGTCGCAGGTCTTCCCGACGATGACGCCGGTGAACT
TCCCGCCGCCGTTGTTGTTTTGGAGCACGGAAAGACGATGACGGAAAAAGAGATCGTGGATTACGTCGCC
AGTCAAGTAACAACCGCGAAAAAGTTGCGCGGAGGAGTTGTGTTTGTGGACGAAGTACCGAAAGGTCTTA
CCGGAAAACTCGACGCAAGAAAAATCAGAGAGATCCTCATAAAGGCCAAGAAGGGCGGAAAGATCGCCGT
GTAATTCTAGAGTCGGGGCGGCCGGCCGCTTCGAGCAGACATGATAAGATACATTGATGAGTTTGGACAA
ACCACAACTAGAATGCAGTGAAAAAAATGCTTTATTTGTGAAATTTGTGATGCTATTGCTTTATTTGTAA
CCATTATAAGCTGCAATAAACAAGTTAACAACAACAATTGCATTCATTTTATGTTTCAGGTTCAGGGGGA
GGTGTGGGAGGTTTTTTAAAGCAAGTAAAACCTCTACAAATGTGGTAAAATCGATAAGGATCCGTCGACC
GATGCCCTTGAGAGCCTTCAACCCAGTCAGCTCCTTCCGGTGGGCGCGGGGCATGACTATCGTCGCCGCA
CTTATGACTGTCTTCTTTATCATGCAACTCGTAGGACAGGTGCCGGCAGCGCTCTTCCGCTTCCTCGCTC
ACTGACTCGCTGCGCTCGGTCGTTCGGCTGCGGCGAGCGGTATCAGCTCACTCAAAGGCGGTAATACGGT
TATCCACAGAATCAGGGGATAACGCAGGAAAGAACATGTGAGCAAAAGGCCAGCAAAAGGCCAGGAACCG
TAAAAAGGCCGCGTTGCTGGCGTTTTTCCATAGGCTCCGCCCCCCTGACGAGCATCACAAAAATCGACGC
TCAAGTCAGAGGTGGCGAAACCCGACAGGACTATAAAGATACCAGGCGTTTCCCCCTGGAAGCTCCCTCG
TGCGCTCTCCTGTTCCGACCCTGCCGCTTACCGGATACCTGTCCGCCTTTCTCCCTTCGGGAAGCGTGGC
GCTTTCTCATAGCTCACGCTGTAGGTATCTCAGTTCGGTGTAGGTCGTTCGCTCCAAGCTGGGCTGTGTG
CACGAACCCCCCGTTCAGCCCGACCGCTGCGCCTTATCCGGTAACTATCGTCTTGAGTCCAACCCGGTAA
GACACGACTTATCGCCACTGGCAGCAGCCACTGGTAACAGGATTAGCAGAGCGAGGTATGTAGGCGGTGC
TACAGAGTTCTTGAAGTGGTGGCCTAACTACGGCTACACTAGAAGAACAGTATTTGGTATCTGCGCTCTG
CTGAAGCCAGTTACCTTCGGAAAAAGAGTTGGTAGCTCTTGATCCGGCAAACAAACCACCGCTGGTAGCG
GTGGTTTTTTTGTTTGCAAGCAGCAGATTACGCGCAGAAAAAAAGGATCTCAAGAAGATCCTTTGATCTT
TTCTACGGGGTCTGACGCTCAGTGGAACGAAAACTCACGTTAAGGGATTTTGGTCATGAGATTATCAAAA
AGGATCTTCACCTAGATCCTTTTAAATTAAAAATGAAGTTTTAAATCAATCTAAAGTATATATGAGTAAA
CTTGGTCTGACAGTTACCAATGCTTAATCAGTGAGGCACCTATCTCAGCGATCTGTCTATTTCGTTCATC
CATAGTTGCCTGACTCCCCGTCGTGTAGATAACTACGATACGGGAGGGCTTACCATCTGGCCCCAGTGCT
GCAATGATACCGCGAGACCCACGCTCACCGGCTCCAGATTTATCAGCAATAAACCAGCCAGCCGGAAGGG
CCGAGCGCAGAAGTGGTCCTGCAACTTTATCCGCCTCCATCCAGTCTATTAATTGTTGCCGGGAAGCTAG
AGTAAGTAGTTCGCCAGTTAATAGTTTGCGCAACGTTGTTGCCATTGCTACAGGCATCGTGGTGTCACGC
TCGTCGTTTGGTATGGCTTCATTCAGCTCCGGTTCCCAACGATCAAGGCGAGTTACATGATCCCCCATGT
TGTGCAAAAAAGCGGTTAGCTCCTTCGGTCCTCCGATCGTTGTCAGAAGTAAGTTGGCCGCAGTGTTATC
ACTCATGGTTATGGCAGCACTGCATAATTCTCTTACTGTCATGCCATCCGTAAGATGCTTTTCTGTGACT
GGTGAGTACTCAACCAAGTCATTCTGAGAATAGTGTATGCGGCGACCGAGTTGCTCTTGCCCGGCGTCAA
TACGGGATAATACCGCGCCACATAGCAGAACTTTAAAAGTGCTCATCATTGGAAAACGTTCTTCGGGGCG
AAAACTCTCAAGGATCTTACCGCTGTTGAGATCCAGTTCGATGTAACCCACTCGTGCACCCAACTGATCT
TCAGCATCTTTTACTTTCACCAGCGTTTCTGGGTGAGCAAAAACAGGAAGGCAAAATGCCGCAAAAAAGG
GAATAAGGGCGACACGGAAATGTTGAATACTCATACTCTTCCTTTTTCAATATTATTGAAGCATTTATCA
GGGTTATTGTCTCATGAGCGGATACATATTTGAATGTATTTAGAAAAATAAACAAATAGGGGTTCCGCGC
ACATTTCCCCGAAAAGTGCCACCTG
[124 nt withheld, positions 2826-2949]
C
[91 nt withheld, positions 2951-3041]
A
[49 nt withheld, positions 3043-3091]
CCTTTGACGTTGGAGTCCACGTTCTTT
[37 nt withheld, positions 3119-3155]
ACCCTATCTCGGTCTATTCTTTTGATTTATAAGGGATTTTGCCGATTTCGGCCTATTGGTTAAAAAATGA
GCTGATTTAACAAAAATTTAACGCGAATTTTAACAAAATATTAACGCTTACAATTTGCCATTCGCCATTC
AGGCTGCGCAACTGTTGGGAAGGGCGATCGGTGCGGGCCTCTTCGCTATTACGCCAGCCCAAGCTACCAT
GATAAGTAAGTAATATTAAGGTACGGGAGGTACTTGGAGCGGCCGCAATAAAATATCTTTATTTTCATTA
CATCTGTGTGTTGGTTTTTTGTGTGAATCGATAGTACTAACATACGCTCTCCATCAAAACAAAACGAAAC
AAAACAAACTAGCAAAATAGGCTGTCCCCAGTGCAAGTGCAGGTGCCAGAACATTTCTCTATCGATAGGT
ACCGAGCTCTTACGCGTGGTTTCCGCACCAACCAGAGCTGGATAACTCTAGACTTGCTTCCCTTGCTGTG
CCCCCTCCAGCAGACAGCCACGACGATGCCCCTCAACGTGAACTTCACCAACAGGAACTATGACCTCGAC
TACGACTCCGTACAGCCCTCTGCGACGAGGAAGAGAATTTCTATCACCAGCAACAGCAGAGCGAGCTGCA
GCCGCCCGCGCCCAGTGAGGATATCTGGAAGAAATTCGAGCTGCTTCCCACCCCGCCCCTGTCCCCGAGC
CGCCGCTCCGGGCTCTGCTCTCCATCCTATGTTGCGGTCGCTACGTCCTTCTCCCCAAGGGAAGACGATG
ACGGCGGCGGTGGCAACTTCTCCACCGCCGATCAGCTGGAGATGATGACCGAGTTACTTGGAGGAGACAT
GGTGAACCAGAGCTTCATCTGCGATCCTGACGACGAGACCTTCATCAAGAACATCATCATCCAGGACTGT
ATGTGGAGCGGTTTCTCAGCCGCTGCCAAGCTGGTCTCGGAGAAGCTGGCCTCCTACCAGGCTGCGCGCA
AAGACAGCACCAGCCTGAGCCCCGCCCGCGGGCACAGCGTCTGCTCCACCTCCAGCCTGTACCTGCAGGA
CCTCACCGCCGCCGCGTCCGAGTGCATTGACCCCTCACTCGAGATCTGCGATCTGCATCTCAATTAGTCA
GCAACCATAGTCCCGCCCCTAACTCCGCCCATCCCGCCCCTAACTCCGCCCAGTTCCGCCCATTCTCCGC
CCCATCGCTGACTAATTTTTTTTATTTATGCAGAGGCCGAGGCCGCCTCGGCCTCTGAGCTATTCCAGAA
GTAGTGAGGAGGCTTTTTTGGAGGCCTAGGCTTTTGCAAAAAGCTTGGCATTCCGGTACTGTTGGTAAAG
CCACCATGGAAGACGCCAAAAACATAAAGAAAGGCCCGGCGCCATTCTATCCGCTGGAAGATGGAACCGC
TGGAGAGCAACTGCATAAGGCTATGAAGAGATACGCCCTGGTTCCTGGAACAATTGCTTTTACAGATGCA
CATATCGAGGTGGACATCACTTACGCTGAGTACTTCGAAATGTCCGTTCGGTTGGCAGAAGCTATGAAAC
GATATGGGCTGAATACAAATCACAGAATCGTCGTATGCAGTGAAAACTCTCTTCAATTCTTTATGCCGGT
GTTGGGCGCGTTATTTATCGGAGTTGCAGTTGCGCCCGCGAACGACATTTATAATGAACGTGAATTGCTC
AACAGTATGGGCATTTCGCAGCCTACCGTGGTGTTCGTTTCCAAAAAGGGGTTGCAAAAAATTTTGAACG
TGCAAAAAAAGCTCCCAATCATCCAAAAAATTATTATCATGGATTCTAAAACGGATTACCAGGGATTTCA
GTCGATGTACACGTTCGTCACATCTCATCTACCTCCCGGTTTTAATGAATACGATTTTGTGCCAGAGTCC
TTCGATAGGGACAAGACAATTGCACTGATCATGAACTCCTCTGGATCTACTGGTCTGCCTAAAGGTGTCG
CTCTGCCTCATAGAACTGCCTGCGTGAGATTCTCGCATGCCAGAGATCCTATTTTTGGCAATCAAATCAT
TCCGGATACTGCGATTTTAAGTGTTGTTCCATTCCATCACGGTTTTGGAATGTTTACTACACTCGGATAT
TTGATATGTGGATTTCGAGTCGTCTTAATGTATAGATTTGAAGAAGAGCTGTTTCTGAGGAGCCTTCAGG
ATTACAAGATTCAAAGTGCGCTGCTGGTGCCAACCCTATTCTCCTTCTTCGCCAAAAGCACTCTGATTGA
CAAATACGATTTATCTAATTTACACGAAATTGCTTCTGGTGGCGCTCCCCTCTCTAAGGAAGTCGGGGAA
GCGGTTGCCAAGAGGTTCCATCTGCCAGGTATCAGGCAAGGATATGGGCTCACTGAGACTACATCAGCTA
TTCTGATTACACCCGAGGGGGATGATAAACCGGGCGCGGTCGGTAAAGTTGTTCCATTTTTTGAAGCGAA
GGTTGTGGATCTGGATACCGGGAAAACGCTGGGCGTTAATCAAA
