>Addgene plasmid #235695 | pGL3-Myc-rDMRdeltaTEAD | depositor full sequence | sequence record 463664 | Full Sequence
GGTTTCCGCACCAACCAGAGCTGGATAACTCTAGACTTGCTTCCCTTGCTGTGCCCCCTCCAGCAGACAG
CCACGACGATGCCCCTCAACGTGAACTTCACCAACAGGAACTATGACCTCGACTACGACTCCGTACAGCC
CTCTGCGACGAGGAAGAGAATTTCTATCACCAGCAACAGCAGAGCGAGCTGCAGCCGCCCGCGCCCAGTG
AGGATATCTGGAAGAAATTCGAGCTGCTTCCCACCCCGCCCCTGTCCCCGAGCCGCCGCTCCGGGCTCTG
CTCTCCATCCTATGTTGCGGTCGCTACGTCCTTCTCCCCAAGGGAAGACGATGACGGCGGCGGTGGCAAC
TTCTCCACCGCCGATCAGCTGGAGATGATGACCGAGTTACTTGGAGGAGACATGGTGAACCAGAGCTTCA
TCTGCGATCCTGACGACGAGACCTTCATCAAGAACATCATCATCCAGGACTGTATGTGGAGCGGTTTCTC
AGCCGCTGCCAAGCTGGTCTCGGAGAAGCTGGCCTCCTACCAGGCTGCGCGCAAAGACAGCACCAGCCTG
AGCCCCGCCCGCGGGCACAGCGTCTGCTCCACCTCCAGCCTGTACCTGCAGGACCTCACCGCCGCCGCGT
CCGAGTGCATTGACCCCTCA
